Addgene plasmid #60784: pTriEx-mCherry::LANS1
Purpose: Control of Protein Activity and Cell Fate Specification via Light-Mediated Nuclear Translocation
Depositing lab: Brian Kuhlman. Depositing organization: University of North Carolina at Chapel Hill. Publication: Control of Protein Activity and Cell Fate Specification via Light-Mediated Nuclear Translocation. Yumerefendi H, Dickinson DJ, Wang H, Zimmerman SP, Bear JE, Goldstein B, Hahn K, Kuhlman B. PLoS One. 2015 Jun 17;10(6):e0128443. doi: 10.1371/journal.pone.0128443. eCollection 2015. PONE-D-15-08811 PubMed 26083500.
Backbone
  Vector backbone: pTriEx
  Backbone size w/o insert (bp): 5943
  Total vector size (bp): 6429
  Vector type: Mammalian Expression, Bacterial Expression, Insect Expression
Growth in bacteria
  Bacterial resistance: Ampicillin, 100 μg/mL
  Growth temperature: 37°C
  Growth strain: DH5alpha
  Copy number: High Copy
Gene/Insert
  Gene/Insert name: LANS1
  Species: Synthetic; Avena Sativa
  Promoter: CMV
  Tag / fusion protein: mCherry (N terminal on insert)
  Cloning method: Restriction Enzyme; 5′ cloning site KpnI (not destroyed); 3′ cloning site HindIII (not destroyed)
  Sequencing primers: 5′ CCCAACACAATATATTATAGTTAAATAAGAATTATTATC; 3′ GGTGGTGCTCGAGATCCTCGGGG
Terms and licenses: Academic/Nonprofit Terms; Industry Terms: Not Available to Industry
How to cite: pTriEx-mCherry::LANS1 was a gift from Brian Kuhlman (Addgene plasmid # 60784 ; http://n2t.net/addgene:60784 ; RRID:Addgene_60784)
