[The description below was written by a language model from this plasmid's Addgene catalogue record and pLannotate feature annotations shown in this document.]
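Description:
pTriEx-mCherry::LANS1 is a 6.4 kb multi-host expression plasmid built on the pTriEx backbone, which is designed to drive the same open reading frame in mammalian, insect and bacterial cells. It is propagated in E. coli through a high-copy ColE1/pUC-type origin and selected with ampicillin via the β-lactamase gene. Upstream of the coding region sit three promoters in tandem: a CMV enhancer joined to the chicken β-actin promoter and a chimeric intron for mammalian expression (the catalogue entry simply lists this as CMV), a T7 promoter with a lac operator for inducible expression in T7 polymerase-bearing E. coli, and the baculovirus p10 promoter for insect cells. Transcripts end at a rabbit β-globin polyadenylation signal or a T7 terminator. Baculovirus recombination regions (lef2/ORF603 and ORF1629) flank the cassette so it can be transferred into a baculovirus genome, and a single loxP site lies just beyond the ORF1629 arm.

The payload is mCherry fused to the N terminus of LANS1, a synthetic insert cloned between KpnI and HindIII and recorded as partly derived from Avena sativa. The automated annotation labels part of the insert as miniSOG, an Arabidopsis-derived flavin-binding protein; given the stated oat origin, this most likely reflects similarity to a related flavin-binding photosensory domain rather than miniSOG itself. HSV and 6xHis tag sequences from the backbone lie downstream of the insert, though the record does not say whether they are in frame with the fusion. According to the stated purpose, the construct is used for light-mediated nuclear translocation to control protein activity and cell fate, with mCherry allowing the localisation of the switch to be followed by red fluorescence.
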