Features (pLannotate 1.2.2; 22 found; start..end, strand, type, name):
      4..39      +  CDS            lef2 (fragment): baculovirus late expression factor 2
    181..1008    +  misc_recomb    baculovirus recombination region (lef2/ORF603): contains ORF603 and part of lef2
   1020..1078    +  misc_recomb    baculovirus recombination region (ORF603) (fragment): contains ORF603 and part of lef2
   1140..1443    +  enhancer       CMV enhancer: human cytomegalovirus immediate early enhancer
   1449..1726    +  promoter       chicken β-actin promoter: No description available
   1727..1862    +  intron         hybrid intron (fragment): hybrid between chicken β-actin (CBA) and minute virus of mice (MMV) introns (Gray et al., 2011)
   1951..2081    +  intron         chimeric intron (fragment): chimera between introns from chicken β-actin and rabbit β-globin
   2150..2168    +  promoter       T7 promoter: promoter for bacteriophage T7 RNA polymerase
   2169..2193    +  protein_bind   lac operator: The lac repressor binds to the lac operator to inhibit transcription in E. coli. This inhibition can be relieved by adding lactose or isopropyl-β-D-thiogalactopyranoside (IPTG). lac repressor encoded by lacI
   2209..2318    +  promoter       p10 promoter: baculovirus promoter for expression in insect cells
   2333..3040    +  CDS            mCherry: mCherry is a basic (constitutively fluorescent) red fluorescent protein published in 2004, derived from Discosoma sp.. It is reported to be a very rapidly-maturing monomer with low acid sensitivity.
   3116..3433    +  CDS            miniSOG: miniSOG is a basic (constitutively fluorescent) cyan fluorescent protein published in 2011, derived from Arabidopsis thaliana. It requires the cofactor flavin for fluorescence.
   3572..3604    +  CDS            HSV tag: HSV (herpes simplex virus) epitope tag
   3614..3631    +  CDS            6xHis: 6xHis affinity tag
   3646..3714    +  CDS            HBB (fragment): HBB_PONPY - Experimental evidence at transcript level: Swiss-Prot protein existence level 2. Involved in oxygen transport from the lung to the various peripheral tissues. From Pongo pygmaeus (Bornean orangutan).
   3789..3844    +  polyA_signal   β-globin poly(A) signal: rabbit β-globin polyadenylation signal (Gil and Proudfoot, 1987)
   3932..3979    +  terminator     T7 terminator: transcription terminator for bacteriophage T7 RNA polymerase
   3992..4697    +  misc_recomb    baculovirus recombination region (ORF1629): contains part of ORF1629
   4706..4739    +  protein_bind   loxP: Cre-mediated recombination occurs in the 8-bp core sequence (GCATACAT). Cre recombinase
   4907..5494    -  rep_origin     ori: high-copy-number ColE1/pMB1/pBR322/pUC origin of replication
   5507..6367    -  CDS            AmpR: β-lactamase; bla; confers resistance to ampicillin, carbenicillin, and related antibiotics
   6368..6419    -  promoter       AmpR promoter (fragment): bla
>Addgene plasmid #60784 | pTriEx-mCherry::LANS1 | depositor full sequence | sequence record 118598 | pTriEx-mCherry::LANS1 sequence 6429 bps
TCCTGCATCTTTTAATCAAATCCCAAGATGTGTATAAACGCGCCGGTATGTACAGGAAGAGGTTTATACT
AAACTGTTACATTGCAAACGTGGTTTCGTGTGCCAAGTGTGAAAACCGATGTTTAATCAAGGCTCTGACG
CATTTCTACAACCACGACTCCAAGTGTGTGGGTGAAGTCATGCATCTTTTAATCAAATCCCAAGATGTGT
ATAAACCACCAAACTGCCAAAAAATGAAAACTGTCGACAAGCTCTGTCCGTTTGCTGGCAACTGCAAGGG
TCTCAATCCTATTTGTAATTATTGAATAATAAAACAATTATAAATGTCAAATTTGTTTTTTATTAACGAT
ACAAACCAAACGCAACAAGAACATTTGTAGTATTATCTATAATTGAAAACGCGTAGTTATAATCGCTGAG
GTAATATTTAAAATCATTTTCAAATGATTCACAGTTAATTTGCGACAATATAATTTTATTTTCACATAAA
CTAGACGCCTTGTCGTCTTCTTCTTCGTATTCCTTCTCTTTTTCATTTTTCTCTTCATAAAAATTAACAT
AGTTATTATCGTATCCATATATGTATCTATCGTATAGAGTAAATTTTTTGTTGTCATAAATATATATGTC
TTTTTTAATGGGGTGTATAGTACCGCTGCGCATAGTTTTTCTGTAATTTACAACAGTGCTATTTTCTGGT
AGTTCTTCGGAGTGTGTTGCTTTAATTATTAAATTTATATAATCAATGAATTTGGGATCGTCGGTTTTGT
ACAATATGTTGCCGGCATAGTACGCAGCTTCTTCTAGTTCAATTACACCATTTTTTAGCAGCACCGGATT
AACATAACTTTCCAAAATGTTGTACGAACCGTTAAACAAAAACAGTTCACCTCCCTTTTCTATACTATTG
TCTGCGAGCAGTTGTTTGTTGTTAAAAATAACAGCCATTGTAATGAGACGCACAAACTAATATCACAAAC
TGGAAATGTCTATCAATATATAGTTGCTGATGGCCGGCCGTAATGAGACGCACAAACTAATATCACAAAC
TGGAAATGTCTATCAATATATAGTTGCTCTAGTTATTAATAGTAATCAATTACGGGGTCATTAGTTCATA
GCCCATATATGGAGTTCCGCGTTACATAACTTACGGTAAATGGCCCGCCTGGCTGACCGCCCAACGACCC
CCGCCCATTGACGTCAATAATGACGTATGTTCCCATAGTAACGCCAATAGGGACTTTCCATTGACGTCAA
TGGGTGGAGTATTTACGGTAAACTGCCCACTTGGCAGTACATCAAGTGTATCATATGCCAAGTACGCCCC
CTATTGACGTCAATGACGGTAAATGGCCCGCCTGGCATTATGCCCAGTACATGACCTTATGGGACTTTCC
TACTTGGCAGTACATCTACGTATTAGTCATCGCTATTACCATGCATGGTCGAGGTGAGCCCCACGTTCTG
CTTCACTCTCCCCATCTCCCCCCCCTCCCCACCCCCAATTTTGTATTTATTTATTTTTTAATTATTTTGT
GCAGCGATGGGGGCGGGGGGGGGGGGGGGGCGCGCGCCAGGCGGGGCGGGGCGGGGCGAGGGGCGGGGCG
GGGCGAGGCGGAGAGGTGCGGCGGCAGCCAATCAGAGCGGCGCGCTCCGAAAGTTTCCTTTTATGGCGAG
GCGGCGGCGGCGGCGGCCCTATAAAAAGCGAAGCGCGCGGCGGGCGGGAGTCGCTGCGCGCTGCCTTCGC
CCCGTGCCCCGCTCCGCCGCCGCCTCGCGCCGCCCGCCCCGGCTCTGACTGACCGCGTTACTCCCACAGG
TGAGCGGGCGGGACGGCCCTTCTCCTTCGGGCTGTAATTAGCGCTTGGTTTAATGACGGCTTGTTTCTTT
TCTGTGGCTGCGTGAAAGCCTTGAGGGGCTCCGGGAGGGCCCTTTGTGCGGGGGGAGCGGCTCGGGGCTG
TCCGCGGGGGGACGGCTGCCTTCGGGGGGGACGGGGCAGGGCGGGGTTCGGCTTCTGGCGTGTGACCGGC
GGCTCTAGAGCCTCTGCTAACCATGTTCATGCCTTCTTCTTTTTCCTACAGCTCCTGGGCAACGTGCTGG
TTATTGTGCTGTCTCATCATTTTGGCAAAGAATTGGATCGGACCGAAATTAATACGACTCACTATAGGGG
AATTGTGAGCGGATAACAATTCCCCGGAGTTAATCCGGGACCTTTAATTCAACCCAACACAATATATTAT
AGTTAAATAAGAATTATTATCAAATCATTTGTATATTAATTAAAATACTATACTGTAAATTACATTTTAT
TTACAATCAAAGGAGATATACCATGGTGAGCAAGGGCGAGGAGGATAACATGGCCATCATCAAGGAGTTC
ATGCGCTTCAAGGTGCACATGGAGGGCTCCGTGAACGGCCACGAGTTCGAGATCGAGGGCGAGGGCGAGG
GCCGCCCCTACGAGGGCACCCAGACCGCCAAGCTGAAGGTGACCAAGGGTGGCCCCCTGCCCTTCGCCTG
GGACATCCTGTCCCCTCAGTTCATGTACGGCTCCAAGGCCTACGTGAAGCACCCCGCCGACATCCCCGAC
TACTTGAAGCTGTCCTTCCCCGAGGGCTTCAAGTGGGAGCGCGTGATGAACTTCGAGGACGGCGGCGTGG
TGACCGTGACCCAGGACTCCTCCCTGCAGGACGGCGAGTTCATCTACAAGGTGAAGCTGCGCGGCACCAA
CTTCCCCTCCGACGGCCCTGTAATGCAGAAGAAGACTATGGGCTGGGAGGCCTCCTCCGAGCGGATGTAC
CCCGAGGACGGCGCCCTGAAGGGCGAGATCAAGCAGAGGCTGAAGCTGAAGGACGGCGGCCACTACGACG
CTGAGGTCAAGACCACCTACAAGGCCAAGAAGCCCGTGCAGCTGCCCGGCGCCTACAACGTCAACATCAA
GTTGGACATCACCTCCCACAACGAGGACTACACCATCGTGGAACAGTACGAACGCGCCGAGGGCCGCCAC
TCCACCGGCGGCATGGACGAGCTGTACAAGGGTACCCTGGCGCTGAAACTGGCGGGCCTGGATATTGGTT
CTGGAAGTGGATCCTTGGCTACTACACTTGAACGTATTGAGAAGAACTTTGTCATTACTGACCCAAGATT
GCCAGATAATCCCATTATATTCGCGTCCGATAGTTTCTTGCAGTTGACAGAATATAGCCGTGAAGAAATT
TTGGGAAGAAACTGCAGGTTTCTACAAGGTCCTGAAACTGATCGCGCGACAGTGAGAAAAATTAGAGATG
CCATAGATAACCAAACAGAGGTCACTGTTCAGCTGATTAATTATACAAAGAGTGGTAAAAAGTTCTGGAA
CCTCTTTCACTTGCAGCCTATGCGAGATCAGAAGGGAGATGTCCAGTACTTTATTGGGGTTCAGTTGGAT
GGAACTGAGCATGTCCGAGATGCTGCCGAGAGAGAGGGAGTCATGCTGATTAAGAAAACTGCAGAAAATA
TTGATATGGCGGCAAAAAGAGTCAAACTGGATTAAAAGCTTGCGGCCGCACAGCTGTATACACGTGCAAG
CCAGCCAGAACTCGCCCCGGAAGACCCCGAGGATCTCGAGCACCACCATCACCATCACCATCACTAAGTG
ATTAACCTCAGGTGCAGGCTGCCTATCAGAAGGTGGTGGCTGGTGTGGCCAATGCCCTGGCTCACAAATA
CCACTGAGATCGATCTTTTTCCCTCTGCCAAAAATTATGGGGACATCATGAAGCCCCTTGAGCATCTGAC
TTCTGGCTAATAAAGGAAATTTATTTTCATTGCAATAGTGTGTTGGAATTTTTTGTGTCTCTCACTCGGA
AGGACATATGGGAGGGCAAATCATTTAAAACATCAGAATGAGTATTTGGTTTAGAGTTTGGCAACATATG
CCCATATGTAACTAGCATAACCCCTTGGGGCCTCTAAACGGGTCTTGAGGGGTTTTTTGCTGAAAGCATG
CGGAGGAAATTCTCCTTGAAGTTTCCCTGGTGTTCAAAGTAAAGGAGTTTGCACCAGACGCACCTCTGTT
CACTGGTCCGGCGTATTAAAACACGATACATTGTTATTAGTACATTTATTAAGCGCTAGATTCTGTGCGT
TGTTGATTTACAGACAATTGTTGTACGTATTTTAATAATTCATTAAATTTATAATCTTTAGGGTGGTATG
TTAGAGCGAAAATCAAATGATTTTCAGCGTCTTTATATCTGAATTTAAATATTAAATCCTCAATAGATTT
GTAAAATAGGTTTCGATTAGTTTCAAACAAGGGTTGTTTTTCCGAACCGATGGCTGGACTATCTAATGGA
TTTTCGCTCAACGCCACAAAACTTGCCAAATCTTGTAGCAGCAATCTAGCTTTGTCGATATTCGTTTGTG
TTTTGTTTTGTAATAAAGGTTCGACGTCGTTCAAAATATTATGCGCTTTTGTATTTCTTTCATCACTGTC
GTTAGTGTACAATTGACTCGACGTAAACACGTTAAATAGAGCTTGGACATATTTAACATCGGGCGTGTTA
GCTTTATTAGGCCGATTATCGTCGTCGTCCCAACCCTCGTCGTTAGAAGTTGCTTCCGAAGACGATTTTG
CCATAGCCACACGACGCCTATTAATTGTGTCGGCTAACACGTCCGCGATCAAATTTGTAGTTGAGCTTTT
TGGAATTGCGATCGCATAACTTCGTATAGCATACATTATACGAAGTTATAAGCTCGGAACGCTGCGCTCG
GTCGTTCGGCTGCGGCGAGCGGTATCAGCTCACTCAAAGGCGGTAATACGGTTATCCACAGAATCAGGGG
ATAACGCAGGAAAGAACATGTGAGCAAAAGGCCAGCAAAAGGCCAGGAACCGTAAAAAGGCCGCGTTGCT
GGCGTTTTTCCATAGGCTCCGCCCCCTGACGAGCATCACAAAAATCGACGCTCAAGTCAGAGGTGGCGAA
ACCCGACAGGACTATAAAGATACCAGGCGTTTCCCCCTGGAAGCTCCCTCGTGCGCTCTCCTGTTCCGAC
CCTGCCGCTTACCGGATACCTGTCCGCCTTTCTCCCTTCGGGAAGCGTGGCGCTTTCTCAATGCTCACGC
TGTAGGTATCTCAGTTCGGTGTAGGTCGTTCGCTCCAAGCTGGGCTGTGTGCACGAACCCCCCGTTCAGC
CCGACCGCTGCGCCTTATCCGGTAACTATCGTCTTGAGTCCAACCCGGTAAGACACGACTTATCGCCACT
GGCAGCAGCCACTGGTAACAGGATTAGCAGAGCGAGGTATGTAGGCGGTGCTACAGAGTTCTTGAAGTGG
TGGCCTAACTACGGCTACACTAGAAGAACAGTATTTGGTATCTGCGCTCTGCTGAAGCCAGTTACCTTCG
GAAAAAGAGTTGGTAGCTCTTGATCCGGCAAACAAACCACCGCTGGTAGCGGTGGTTTTTTTGTTTGCAA
GCAGCAGATTACGCGCAGAAAAAAAGGATCTCAAGAAGATCCTTTGTTACCAATGCTTAATCAGTGAGGC
ACCTATCTCAGCGATCTGTCTATTTCGTTCATCCATAGTTGCCTGACTCCCCGTCGTGTAGATAACTACG
ATACGGGAGGGCTTACCATCTGGCCCCAGTGCTGCAATGATACCGCGAGACCCACGCTCACCGGCTCCAG
ATTTATCAGCAATAAACCAGCCAGCCGGAAGGGCCGAGCGCAGAAGTGGTCCTGCAACTTTATCCGCCTC
CATCCAGTCTATTAATTGTTGCCGGGAAGCTAGAGTAAGTAGTTCGCCAGTTAATAGTTTGCGCAACGTT
GTTGCCATTGCTACAGGCATCGTGGTGTCACGCTCGTCGTTTGGTATGGCTTCATTCAGCTCCGGTTCCC
AACGATCAAGGCGAGTTACATGATCCCCCATGTTGTGCAAAAAAGCGGTTAGCTCCTTCGGTCCTCCGAT
CGTTGTCAGAAGTAAGTTGGCCGCAGTGTTATCACTCATGGTTATGGCAGCACTGCATAATTCTCTTACT
GTCATGCCATCCGTAAGATGCTTTTCTGTGACTGGTGAGTACTCAACCAAGTCATTCTGAGAATAGTGTA
TGCGGCGACCGAGTTGCTCTTGCCCGGCGTCAATACGGGATAATACCGCGCCACATAGCAGAACTTTAAA
AGTGCTCATCATTGGAAAACGTTCTTCGGGGCGAAAACTCTCAAGGATCTTACCGCTGTTGAGATCCAGT
TCGATGTAACCCACTCGTGCACCCAACTGATCTTCAGCATCTTTTACTTTCACCAGCGTTTCTGGGTGAG
CAAAAACAGGAAGGCAAAATGCCGCAAAAAAGGGAATAAGGGCGACACGGAAATGTTGAATACTCATACT
CTTCCTTTTTCAATATTATTGAAGCATTTATCAGGGTTATTGTCTCATGTCCGCGCGTT
