>Addgene plasmid #60784 | pTriEx-mCherry::LANS1 | depositor partial sequence | sequence record 118596 | LANS1
GGTACCCTGGCGCTGAAACTGGCGGGCCTGGATATTGGTTCTGGAAGTGGATCCTTGGCTACTACACTTG
AACGTATTGAGAAGAACTTTGTCATTACTGACCCAAGATTGCCAGATAATCCCATTATATTCGCGTCCGA
TAGTTTCTTGCAGTTGACAGAATATAGCCGTGAAGAAATTTTGGGAAGAAACTGCAGGTTTCTACAAGGT
CCTGAAACTGATCGCGCGACAGTGAGAAAAATTAGAGATGCCATAGATAACCAAACAGAGGTCACTGTTC
AGCTGATTAATTATACAAAGAGTGGTAAAAAGTTCTGGAACCTCTTTCACTTGCAGCCTATGCGAGATCA
GAAGGGAGATGTCCAGTACTTTATTGGGGTTCAGTTGGATGGAACTGAGCATGTCCGAGATGCTGCCGAG
AGAGAGGGAGTCATGCTGATTAAGAAAACTGCAGAAAATATTGATATGGCGGCAAAAAGAGTCAAACTGG
ATTAAAAGCTT
