>Addgene plasmid #60784 | pTriEx-mCherry::LANS1 | addgene partial sequence | sequence record 120926 | T7 5'-TAATACGACTCACTATAGGG-3'
ATCCGGGACCTTTAATTCAACCCAACACAATATATTATAGTTAAATAAGAATTATTATCAAATCATTTGT
ATATTAATTAAAATACTATACTGTAAATTACATTTTATTTACAATCAAAGGAGATATACCATGGTGAGCA
AGGGCGAGGAGGATAACATGGCCATCATCAAGGAGTTCATGCGCTTCAAGGTGCACATGGAGGGCTCCGT
GAACGGCCACGAGTTCGAGATCGAGGGCGAGGGCGAGGGCCGCCCCTACGAGGGCACCCAGACCGCCAAG
CTGAAGGTGACCAAGGGTGGCCCCCTGCCCTTCGCCTGGGACATCCTGTCCCCTCAGTTCATGTACGGCT
CCAAGGCCTACGTGAAGCACCCCGCCGACATCCCCGACTACTTGAAGCTGTCCTTCCCCGAGGGCTTCAA
GTGGGAGCGCGTGATGAACTTCGAGGACGGCGGCGTGGTGACCGTGACCCAGGACTCCTCCCTGCAGGAC
GGCGAGTTCATCTACAAGGTGAAGCTGCGCGGCACCAACTTCCCCTCCGACGGCCCTGTAATGCAGAAGA
AGACTATGGGCTGGGAGGCCTCCTCCGAGCGGATGTACCCCGAGGACGGCGCCCTGAAGGGCGAGATCAA
GCAGAGGCTGAAGCTGAAGGACGGCGGCCACTACGACGCTGAGGTCAAGACCACCTACAAGGCCAAGAAG
CCCGTGCAGCTGCCCGGCGCCTACAACGTCAACATCAAGTTGGACATCACCTCCCACAACGAGGACTACA
CCATCGTGGAACAGTACGAACGCGCCGAGGGCCGCCACTCCACCGGCGGCATGGACGAGCTGT
