>Addgene plasmid #60784 | pTriEx-mCherry::LANS1 | addgene partial sequence | sequence record 120927 | Bglob-pA-R 5'-ttttggcagagggaaaaaga-3'
GCCACACCAGCCACCACCTTCTGATAGGCAGCCTGCACCTGAGGTTAATCACTTAGTGATGGTGATGGTG
ATGGTGGTGCTCGAGATCCTCGGGGTCTTCCGGGGCGAGTTCTGGCTGGCTTGCACGTGTATACAGCTGT
GCGGCCGCAAGCTTTTAATCCAGTTTGACTCTTTTTGCCGCCATATCAATATTTTCTGCAGTTTTCTTAA
TCAGCATGACTCCCTCTCTCTCGGCAGCATCTCGGACATGCTCAGTTCCATCCAACTGAACCCCAATAAA
GTACTGGACATCTCCCTTCTGATCTCGCATAGGCTGCAAGTGAAAGAGGTTCCAGAACTTTTTACCACTC
TTTGTATAATTAATCAGCTGAACAGTGACCTCTGTTTGGTTATCTATGGCATCTCTAATTTTTCTCACTG
TCGCGCGATCAGTTTCAGGACCTTGTAGAAACCTGCAGTTTCTTCCCAAAATTTCTTCACGGCTATATTC
TGTCAACTGCAAGAAACTATCGGACGCGAATATAATGGGATTATCTGGCAATCTTGGGTCAGTAATGACA
AAGTTCTTCTCAATACGTTCAAGTGTAGTAGCCAAGGATCCACTTCCAGAACCAATATCCAGGCCCGCCA
GTTTCAGCGCCAGGGTACCCTTGTACAGCTCGTCCATGCCGCCGGTGGAGTGGCGGCCCTCGGCGCGTTC
GTACTGTTCCACGATGGTGTAGTCCTCGTTGTGGGAGGTGATGTCCAACTTGATGTTGACGTTGTAGGCG
CCGGGCAGCTGCACGGGCTTCTTGGCCTTGTAGGTGGTCTTGACCTCAGCGTCGTAGTGGCC
